Addgene plasmid #248694: pSpyB-Tn7sg
Purpose: sgRNA expression vector - pBG35 promoter with Tn7sg negative control sgRNA
Depositing lab: Larry Halverson. Depositing organization: Iowa State University. Publication: Optimized CRISPR Interference System for Investigating Pseudomonas alloputida Genes Involved in Rhizosphere Microbiome Assembly. Roghair Stroud MN, Vang DX, Halverson LJ. ACS Synth Biol. 2024 Aug 20. doi: 10.1021/acssynbio.4c00312. PubMed 39163848.
Backbone
  Vector backbone: pSEVA231
  Backbone manufacturer: SEVA
  Backbone size w/o insert (bp): 3272
  Total vector size (bp): 3292
  Vector type: Bacterial Expression
Growth in bacteria
  Bacterial resistance: Kanamycin, 50 μg/mL
  Growth temperature: 37°C
  Growth strain: DH5alpha
  Copy number: Unknown
Gene/Insert
  Gene/Insert name: Tn7sg
  gRNA/shRNA sequence: GTATGCTTTTTCACAGCATA
  Species: Synthetic
  Promoter: BG35
  Cloning method: Restriction Enzyme; 5′ cloning site BsaI (not destroyed); 3′ cloning site BsaI (destroyed during cloning)
  Sequencing primers: 5′ PS-1: AGGGCGGCGGATTTGTCC; 3′ PS-2: GCGGCAACCGAGCGTTC
Terms and licenses: Academic/Nonprofit Terms; Industry Terms: Not Available to Industry
How to cite: pSpyB-Tn7sg was a gift from Larry Halverson (Addgene plasmid # 248694 ; http://n2t.net/addgene:248694 ; RRID:Addgene_248694)
