[The description below was written by a language model from this plasmid's Addgene catalogue record and pLannotate feature annotations shown in this document.]
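Description:
pSpyB-Tn7sg is a small (about 3.3 kb) bacterial sgRNA expression plasmid built on the SEVA backbone pSEVA231. It replicates through the broad-host-range pBBR1 oriV together with its cognate pBBR1 Rep protein, so it can be maintained both in E. coli cloning strains and in other Gram-negative hosts. The associated work concerns Pseudomonas alloputida. An incP oriT allows the plasmid to be mobilised by conjugation when transfer functions are supplied in trans. Selection is by kanamycin through the aphA1 (nptI) aminoglycoside phosphotransferase gene. Copy number is not recorded.

The payload is a single guide RNA cassette in which the BG35 promoter drives a 20-nt spacer fused directly to the Streptococcus pyogenes Cas9 guide RNA scaffold, followed by an rrnB T1 terminator. The promoter is named in the catalogue fields but is not annotated in the feature table. A second rrnB T1 terminator upstream in the opposite orientation and a lambda t0 terminator downstream insulate the cassette, in keeping with SEVA cargo architecture. Short remnants of the pUC multiple cloning site and lacZα lie between them.

The spacer, Tn7sg, was inserted by BsaI cloning. The annotation software matches it to a fragment of the Tn7 right end, indicating that the guide is derived from Tn7R sequence rather than from a host gene. The record describes it as a negative control sgRNA. The plasmid carries no Cas9 or dCas9 gene, so that protein must be supplied separately. It serves as the non-targeting comparator alongside gene-specific guides in a CRISPR interference system for studying Pseudomonas genes involved in rhizosphere microbiome assembly.
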