Features (pLannotate 1.2.2; 11 found; start..end, strand, type, name):
     56..142     -  terminator     rrnB T1 terminator: Escherichia coli rrnB; transcription terminator T1 from the E. coli rrnB gene
    239..258     +  mobile_element Tn7R (fragment): mini-Tn7 element (right end of the Tn7 transposon) Tn7
    259..334     +  misc_RNA       gRNA scaffold: guide RNA scaffold for the Streptococcus pyogenes CRISPR/Cas9 system
    336..379     +  terminator     rrnB T1 terminator: Escherichia coli rrnB; transcription terminator T1 from the E. coli rrnB gene
    385..429     +  misc_feature   MCS (fragment): pUC18/19 multiple cloning site
    437..461     +  CDS            lacZα (fragment): LacZα fragment of β-galactosidase; lacZ fragment
    472..566     +  terminator     lambda t0 terminator: transcription terminator from phage lambda
    698..1510    +  CDS            aphA1: KKA1_ECOLX - Also known as nptI. Protein inferred from homology: Swiss-Prot protein existence level 3. Resistance to kanamycin and structurally-related aminoglycosides, including amikacin. From Escherichia coli.
   1680..1788    +  oriT           oriT: incP origin of transfer
   1799..2461    -  CDS            pBBR1 Rep: replication protein for the broad-host-range plasmid pBBR1 from Bordetella bronchiseptica
   2462..3233    -  rep_origin     pBBR1 oriV: replication origin of the broad-host-range plasmid pBBR1 from Bordetella bronchiseptica; requires the pBBR1 Rep protein for replication
>Addgene plasmid #248694 | pSpyB-Tn7sg | addgene full sequence | sequence record 498562 | Addgene NGS Result
GAAGCCCGGAGAGCAAGCCCGTAGGGGGGGCGCGCCCAGCTGTCTAGGGCGGCGGATTTGTCCTACTCAG
GAGAGCGTTCACCGACAAACAACAGATAAAACGAAAGGCCCAGTCTTTCGACTGAGCCTTTCGTTTTATT
TGATGCCTTTAATTAATTTATTTGACATGCGTGATGTTTAGAATTATAATTTGGGGACCTAGGCCGCGGC
CGCGCGAATTCGAGCTCGGTCTCATCACGTATGCTTTTTCACAGCATAGTTTTAGAGCTAGAAATAGCAA
GTTAAAATAAGGCTAGTCCGTTATCAACTTGAAAAAGTGGCACCGAGTCGGTGCTATAAAACGAAAGGCC
CAGTCTTTCGACTGAGCCTTTCGTTTTATAACTAGGTACCCGGGGATCCTCTAGAGTCGACCTGCAGGCA
TGCAAGCTTGCGGCCGCGTCGTGACTGGGAAAACCCTGGCGACTAGTCTTGGACTCCTGTTGATAGATCC
AGTAATGACCTCAGAACTCCATCTGGATTTGTTCAGAACGCTCGGTTGCCGCCGGGCGTTTTTTATTGGT
GAGAATCCAGGGGTCCCCAATAATTACGATTTAAATTTGTGTCTCAAAATCTCTGATGTTACATTGCACA
AGATAAAAATATATCATCATGAACAATAAAACTGTCTGCTTACATAAACAGTAATACAAGGGGTGTTATG
AGCCATATTCAGCGTGAAACGAGCTGTAGCCGTCCGCGTCTGAACAGCAACATGGATGCGGATCTGTATG
GCTATAAATGGGCGCGTGATAACGTGGGTCAGAGCGGCGCGACCATTTATCGTCTGTATGGCAAACCGGA
TGCGCCGGAACTGTTTCTGAAACATGGCAAAGGCAGCGTGGCGAACGATGTGACCGATGAAATGGTGCGT
CTGAACTGGCTGACCGAATTTATGCCGCTGCCGACCATTAAACATTTTATTCGCACCCCGGATGATGCGT
GGCTGCTGACCACCGCGATTCCGGGCAAAACCGCGTTTCAGGTGCTGGAAGAATATCCGGATAGCGGCGA
AAACATTGTGGATGCGCTGGCCGTGTTTCTGCGTCGTCTGCATAGCATTCCGGTGTGCAACTGCCCGTTT
AACAGCGATCGTGTGTTTCGTCTGGCCCAGGCGCAGAGCCGTATGAACAACGGCCTGGTGGATGCGAGCG
ATTTTGATGATGAACGTAACGGCTGGCCGGTGGAACAGGTGTGGAAAGAAATGCATAAACTGCTGCCGTT
TAGCCCGGATAGCGTGGTGACCCACGGCGATTTTAGCCTGGATAACCTGATTTTCGATGAAGGCAAACTG
ATTGGCTGCATTGATGTGGGCCGTGTGGGCATTGCGGATCGTTATCAGGATCTGGCCATTCTGTGGAACT
GCCTGGGCGAATTTAGCCCGAGCCTGCAAAAACGTCTGTTTCAGAAATATGGCATTGATAATCCGGATAT
GAACAAACTGCAATTTCATCTGATGCTGGATGAATTTTTCTAATAATTAATTGGACCGCGGTCCGCGCGT
TGTCCTTTTCCGCTGCATAACCCTGCTTCGGGGTCATTATAGCGATTTTTTCGGTATATCCATCCTTTTT
CGCACGATATACAGGATTTTGCCAAAGGGTTCGTGTAGACTTTCCTTGGTGTATCCAACGGCGTCAGCCG
GGCAGGATAGGTGAAGTAGGCCCACCCGCGAGCGGGTGTTCCTTCTTCACTGTCCCTTATTCGCACCTGG
CGGTGCTCAACGGGAATCCTGCTCTGCGAGGCTGGCCGTAGGCCGGCCCTACCGGCGCGGCAGCGTTACC
CGTGTCGGCGGCTCCAACGGCTCGCCATCGTCCAGAAAACACGGCTCATCGGGCATCGGCAGGCGCTGCT
GCCCGCGCCGTTCCCATTCCTCCGTTTCGGTCAAGGCTGGCAGGTCTGGTTCCATGCCCGGAATGCCGGG
CTGGCTGGGCGGCTCCTCGCCGGGGCCGGTCGGTAGTTGCTGCTCGCCCGGATACAGGGTCGGGATGCGG
CGCAGGTCGCCATGCCCCAACAGCGATTCGTCCTGGTCGTCGTGATCAACCACCACGGCGGCACTGAACA
CCGACAGGCGCAACTGGTCGCGGGGCTGGCCCCACGCCACGCGGTCATTGACCACGTAGGCCGACACGGT
GCCGGGGCCGTTGAGCTTCACGACGGAGATCCAGCGCTCGGCCACCAAGTCCTTGACTGCGTATTGGACC
GTCCGCAAAGAACGTCCGATGAGCTTGGAAAGTGTCTTCTGGCTGACCACCACGGCGTTCTGGTGGCCCA
TCTGCGCCACGAGGTGATGCAGCAGCATTGCCGCCGTGGGTTTCCTCGCAATAAGCCCGGCCCACGCCTC
ATGCGCTTTGCGTTCCGTTTGCACCCAGTGACCGGGCTTGTTCTTGGCTTGAATGCCGATTTCTCTGGAC
TGCGTGGCCATGCTTATCTCCATGCGGTAGGGGTGCCGCACGGTTGCGGCACCATGCGCAATCAGCTGCA
ACTTTTCGGCAGCGCGACAACAATTATGCGTTGCGTAAAAGTGGCAGTCAATTACAGATTTTCTTTAACC
TACGCAATGAGCTATTGCGGGGGGTGCCGCAATGAGCTGTTGCGTACCCCCCTTTTTTAAGTTGTTGATT
TTTAAGTCTTTCGCATTTCGCCCTATATCTAGTTCTTTGGTGCCCAAAGAAGGGCACCCCTGCGGGGTTC
CCCCACGCCTTCGGCGCGGCTCCCCCTCCGGCAAAAAGTGGCCCCTCCGGGGCTTGTTGATCGACTGCGC
GGCCTTCGGCCTTGCCCAAGGTGGCGCTGCCCCCTTGGAACCCCCGCACTCGCCGCCGTGAGGCTCGGGG
GGCAGGCGGGCGGGCTTCGCCCTTCGACTGCCCCCACTCGCATAGGCTTGGGTCGTTCCAGGCGCGTCAA
GGCCAAGCCGCTGCGCGGTCGCTGCGCGAGCCTTGACCCGCCTTCCACTTGGTGTCCAACCGGCAAGCGA
AGCGCGCAGGCCGCAGGCCGGAGGCTTTTCCCCAGAGAAAATTAAAAAAATTGATGGGGCAAGGCCGCAG
GCCGCGCAGTTGGAGCCGGTGGGTATGTGGTCGAAGGCTGGGTAGCCGGTGGGCAATCCCTGTGGTCAAG
CTCGTGGGCAGGCGCAGCCTGTCCATCAGCTTGTCCAGCAGGGTTGTCCACGGGCCGAGCGAAGCGAGCC
AGCCGGTGGCCGCTCGCGGCCATCGTCCACATATCCACGGGCTGGCAAGGGAGCGCAGCGACCGCGCAGG
GC
